Addgene plasmid #38084: pFRT/TO/HIS/FLAG/HA-MYBBP1A
Depositing lab: Markus Landthaler. Depositing organization: Max-Delbrueck-Centrum fuer Molekulare Medizin (MDC). Publication: The mRNA-Bound Proteome and Its Global Occupancy Profile on Protein-Coding Transcripts. Baltz AG, Munschauer M, Schwanhausser B, Vasile A, Murakawa Y, Schueler M, Youngs N, Penfold-Brown D, Drew K, Milek M, Wyler E, Bonneau R, Selbach M, Dieterich C, Landthaler M. Mol Cell. 2012 Jun 8;46(5):674-90. 10.1016/j.molcel.2012.05.021 PubMed 22681889.
Backbone
  Vector backbone: pFRT/TO/HIS/FLAG/HA-DEST
  Backbone size w/o insert (bp): 5499
  Total vector size (bp): 9486
  Vector type: Mammalian Expression
  Selectable markers: Hygromycin
Growth in bacteria
  Bacterial resistance: Ampicillin, 100 μg/mL
  Growth temperature: 37°C
  Growth strain: DH5alpha
  Copy number: Unknown
Gene/Insert
  Gene/Insert name: MYBBP1A MYB binding protein (P160) 1a (alt name: P160; PAP2)
  Species: H. sapiens (human)
  Insert size (bp): 3987
  GenBank ID: NM_014520.3
  Entrez Gene: MYBBP1A (a.k.a. P160, PAP2)
  Tag / fusion protein: HIS/FLAG/HA (N terminal on backbone)
  Cloning method: Gateway Cloning
  Sequencing primers: 5′ CMV; 3′ BGH
Terms and licenses: Academic/Nonprofit Terms; Industry Terms: Not Available to Industry
How to cite: pFRT/TO/HIS/FLAG/HA-MYBBP1A was a gift from Markus Landthaler (Addgene plasmid # 38084 ; http://n2t.net/addgene:38084 ; RRID:Addgene_38084)
