[The description below was written by a language model from this plasmid's Addgene catalogue record and pLannotate feature annotations shown in this document.]
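Description:
pFRT/TO/HIS/FLAG/HA-MYBBP1A is a mammalian expression plasmid of about 9.5 kb, made by Gateway recombination of the human MYBBP1A (MYB binding protein 1a, also called P160 or PAP2) coding sequence into the pFRT/TO/HIS/FLAG/HA-DEST destination vector. It is propagated in E. coli through a high-copy ColE1/pUC-type origin with ampicillin resistance. A partial f1 origin and remnants of the lac promoter/operator region are also annotated in the backbone.

Expression is driven by the CMV enhancer and immediate early promoter, followed by short tet operator-containing segments (the "TO" in the name). This arrangement normally keeps transcription repressed in cells expressing the Tet repressor until tetracycline or doxycycline is added. Downstream lie the N-terminal His and FLAG tags; the HA tag listed in the catalogue entry was not picked up by the annotation. Next come attB1, the roughly 4 kb MYBBP1A open reading frame, attB2 and the bGH polyadenylation signal. Both sequence records also show a duplicated attB2/V5-tag segment after the insert. The record does not indicate whether V5 is translated, and the catalogue lists only the N-terminal tags.

An FRT site sits directly upstream of a hygromycin resistance gene with an SV40 poly(A) signal, and only a fragment of the SV40 promoter is annotated nearby. This layout is typical of FLP-mediated integration systems, where recombination into a genomic FRT site places the marker behind a resident promoter, allowing hygromycin selection of isogenic stable lines. The associated publication concerns the mRNA-bound proteome, which suggests use for inducible expression and affinity purification of tagged MYBBP1A as a candidate RNA-binding protein. The two sequence records differ slightly in length (9,528 versus 9,486 nt) and starting point but share the same overall architecture.
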