Features (pLannotate 1.2.2; 28 found; start..end, strand, type, name):
      1..380     +  enhancer       CMV enhancer: human cytomegalovirus immediate early enhancer
    381..584     +  promoter       CMV promoter: human cytomegalovirus (CMV) immediate early promoter
    586..605     +  promoter       PLtetO-1 promoter (fragment): modified phage lambda PL promoter with tet operator sites (Lutz and Bujard, 1997)
    607..626     +  promoter       PLtetO-1 promoter (fragment): modified phage lambda PL promoter with tet operator sites (Lutz and Bujard, 1997)
    634..667     +  promoter       TRE3GV promoter (fragment): 3rd-generation Tet-responsive promoter that can be activated by binding of Tet-On® 3G, optimized for retroviral and lentiviral vectors
    759..782     +  CDS            9xHis (fragment): 9xHis affinity tag
    789..809     +  CDS            FLAG (fragment): FLAG® epitope tag, followed by an enterokinase cleavage site
    852..876     +  protein_bind   attB1: mutant version of attB; recombination site for the Gateway® BP reaction BP Clonase™
    882..4865    +  CDS            MYBBP1A: MBB1A_HUMAN - Also known as P160. Experimental evidence at protein level: Swiss-Prot protein existence level 1. May activate or repress transcription via interactions with sequence specific DNA-binding proteins (By similarity). Repression may be mediated at least in part by histone deacetylase activity (HDAC activity) (By similarity). Acts as a corepressor and in concert with CRY1, represses the transcription of the core circadian clock component PER2 (By similarity). Preferentially binds to dimethylated histone H3 'Lys-9' (H3K9me2) on the PER2 promoter (By similarity). Has a role in rRNA biog
   4873..4897    -  protein_bind   attB2: mutant version of attB; recombination site for the Gateway® BP reaction BP Clonase™
   4950..4991    +  CDS            V5 tag: epitope tag from simian virus 5
   5048..5072    -  protein_bind   attB2: mutant version of attB; recombination site for the Gateway® BP reaction BP Clonase™
   5125..5166    +  CDS            V5 tag: epitope tag from simian virus 5
   5252..5476    +  polyA_signal   bGH poly(A) signal: bovine growth hormone polyadenylation signal
   5480..5501    +  promoter       SV40 promoter (fragment): SV40 enhancer and early promoter
   5522..5755    +  rep_origin     f1 ori (fragment) (sequence partly withheld): f1 bacteriophage origin of replication; arrow indicates direction of (+) strand synthesis
   5760..5807    +  protein_bind   FRT: FLP-mediated recombination occurs in the 8-bp core sequence TCTAGAAA (Turan and Bode, 2011). FLP recombinase from the Saccharomyces cerevisiae 2μ plasmid
   5815..6837    +  CDS            HygR: aminoglycoside phosphotransferase from E. coli; aph(4)-Ia; confers resistance to hygromycin
   6847..6972    +  CDS            ble (fragment): BLE_KLEPN - Experimental evidence at protein level: Swiss-Prot protein existence level 1. Binding protein with a strong affinity to the bleomycin family of antibiotics. Binds to CL990; an antimitotic-antibiotic compound. From Klebsiella pneumoniae.
   6967..7088    +  polyA_signal   SV40 poly(A) signal: SV40 polyadenylation signal
   7161..7177    -  protein_bind   lac operator: The lac repressor binds to the lac operator to inhibit transcription in E. coli. This inhibition can be relieved by adding lactose or isopropyl-β-D-thiogalactopyranoside (IPTG). lac repressor encoded by lacI
   7185..7215    -  promoter       lac promoter: promoter for the E. coli lac operon
   7230..7251    -  protein_bind   CAP binding site: CAP binding activates transcription in the presence of cAMP. E. coli catabolite activator protein
   7264..7356    -  CDS            lacI (fragment): lac repressor; lacI; The lac repressor binds to the lac operator to inhibit transcription in E. coli. This inhibition can be relieved by adding lactose or isopropyl-β-D-thiogalactopyranoside (IPTG).
   7539..8127    -  rep_origin     ori: high-copy-number ColE1/pMB1/pBR322/pUC origin of replication
   8298..9158    -  CDS            AmpR: β-lactamase; bla; confers resistance to ampicillin, carbenicillin, and related antibiotics
   9159..9263    -  promoter       AmpR promoter: bla
   9322..9374    -  misc_feature   bom (fragment): basis of mobility region from pBR322
>Addgene plasmid #38084 | pFRT/TO/HIS/FLAG/HA-MYBBP1A | addgene full sequence | sequence record 432325 | Addgene NGS Result
GACATTGATTATTGACTAGTTATTAATAGTAATCAATTACGGGGTCATTAGTTCATAGCCCATATATGGA
GTTCCGCGTTACATAACTTACGGTAAATGGCCCGCCTGGCTGACCGCCCAACGACCCCCGCCCATTGACG
TCAATAATGACGTATGTTCCCATAGTAACGCCAATAGGGACTTTCCATTGACGTCAATGGGTGGAGTATT
TACGGTAAACTGCCCACTTGGCAGTACATCAAGTGTATCATATGCCAAGTACGCCCCCTATTGACGTCAA
TGACGGTAAATGGCCCGCCTGGCATTATGCCCAGTACATGACCTTATGGGACTTTCCTACTTGGCAGTAC
ATCTACGTATTAGTCATCGCTATTACCATGGTGATGCGGTTTTGGCAGTACATCAATGGGCGTGGATAGC
GGTTTGACTCACGGGGATTTCCAAGTCTCCACCCCATTGACGTCAATGGGAGTTTGTTTTGGCACCAAAA
TCAACGGGACTTTCCAAAATGTCGTAACAACTCCGCCCCATTGACGCAAATGGGCGGTAGGCGTGTACGG
TGGGAGGTCTATATAAGCAGAGCTCTCCCTATCAGTGATAGAGATCTCCCTATCAGTGATAGAGATCGTC
GACGAGCTCGTTTAGTGAACCGTCAGATCGCCTGGAGACGCCATCCACGCTGTTTTGACCTCCATAGAAG
ACACCGGGACCGATCCAGCCTCCGGACTCTAGCGTTTAAACTTAAGCTTGGTACCATGCACCACCACCAC
CACCACCACCACATGGACTACAAGGACGACGATGACAAGTACCCTTATGACGTGCCCGATTACGCTTTGA
ACCAGATATCAACAAGTTTGTACAAAAAAGCAGGCTCCACCATGGAGAGCCGGGATCCCGCCCAGCCGAT
GTCGCCTGGAGAAGCGACGCAGAGTGGCGCCCGGCCTGCCGACCGCTATGGCCTATTGAAGCACAGTCGC
GAGTTCTTGGACTTCTTCTGGGACATTGCGAAGCCTGAGCAGGAGACGCGACTTGCGGCCACGGAGAAGC
TGCTGGAGTATCTGCGTGGCAGGCCGAAGGGGTCCGAGATGAAATATGCCCTGAAGCGTCTAATCACGGG
ACTCGGGGTCGGGCGAGAAACAGCCCGGCCCTGCTACAGTTTGGCCCTGGCACAGCTGTTACAGTCTTTT
GAAGACCTCCCCTTGTGCAGCATCCTGCAGCAGATACAAGAAAAATATGACCTGCATCAGGTGAAGAAGG
CAATGCTGAGACCTGCTCTCTTTGCAAACCTGTTTGGAGTGCTCGCCCTCTTTCAGTCAGGTCGGCTGGT
GAAGGACCAGGAGGCACTGATGAAGTCGGTGAAGCTGCTGCAGGCCCTGGCCCAGTACCAAAACCACTTG
CAGGAGCAGCCCCGGAAGGCCCTGGTGGACATCCTCTCCGAGGTCTCGAAGGCCACATTGCAGGAGATCC
TGCCGGAGGTCCTCAAAGCCGACTTGAATATAATACTCAGCTCCCCTGAACAGCTAGAGCTCTTCCTCCT
GGCCCAGCAGAAGGTGCCCTCCAAGCTCAAGAAGCTGGTGGGATCCGTGAACCTATTCTCAGATGAGAAT
GTCCCCAGGCTGGTGAATGTGCTGAAGATGGCCGCCTCCTCTGTGAAGAAGGACCGCAAGCTGCCCGCCA
TTGCTCTGGACCTGCTCCGCCTGGCGCTCAAGGAAGACAAGTTCCCACGGTTCTGGAAGGAGGTGGTGGA
ACAAGGGCTGCTGAAGATGCAGTTCTGGCCAGCCAGCTACCTGTGTTTCCGCCTGCTGGGCGCGGCCCTG
CCCCTGCTGACCAAGGAGCAGCTGCACCTGGTGATGCAGGGAGACGTGATCCGCCATTACGGGGAGCACG
TGTGCACTGCTAAGCTCCCAAAGCAGTTCAAGTTTGCCCCAGAGATGGACGATTACGTGGGCACCTTCCT
AGAGGGGTGCCAGGATGACCCTGAGCGGCAGCTGGCCGTGCTAGTGGCCTTCTCATCTGTCACCAACCAA
GGCCTCCCTGTCACGCCTACTTTCTGGCGGGTCGTGCGGTTCCTGAGCCCTCCGGCCCTGCAGGGCTATG
TGGCCTGGCTGCGGGCCATGTTTCTCCAGCCAGACCTGGACTCCTTGGTTGACTTCAGCACCAACAACCA
GAAGAAAGCCCAGGATTCATCGCTCCACATGCCTGAGCGAGCTGTGTTCCGGCTGAGGAAATGGATCATC
TTTCGATTGGTGAGCATTGTGGACAGCCTGCACCTGGAGATGGAGGAGGCCTTGACTGAGCAGGTGGCCA
GGTTTTGTTTGTTCCACTCGTTCTTTGTCACAAAGAAGCCCACATCCCAGATCCCTGAGACAAAGCACCC
GTTCTCCTTCCCTTTGGAAAACCAGGCCCGAGAGGCTGTCAGCAGTGCCTTCTTCAGTCTGTTGCAGACC
CTCAGCACGCAGTTCAAGCAGGCACCGGGCCAGACCCAGGGTGGGCAGCCCTGGACCTACCACCTGGTGC
AGTTCGCAGACCTCCTGTTGAATCACAGCCACAACGTGACCACCGTGACACCCTTCACTGCGCAGCAGCG
CCAGGCCTGGGACCGGATGCTGCAGACTCTGAAGGAGCTGGAGGCCCACTCCGCAGAGGCCAGGGCTGCT
GCCTTCCAGCACCTTCTGCTCCTCGTGGGCATCCACCTCCTCAAGTCCCCTGCAGAGAGCTGTGACCTGC
TGGGTGACATCCAGACCTGCATCAGGAAAAGTCTGGGAGAGAAGCCCCGCCGGAGCCGCACCAAGACCAT
CGACCCCCAGGAACCCCCGTGGGTAGAGGTGCTGGTGGAGATCTTGCTGGCCCTGTTGGCCCAGCCCAGC
CACCTCATGCGCCAGGTGGCCCGGAGCGTGTTTGGCCACATCTGCTCCCACCTGACCCCGCGTGCCCTGC
AGCTAATTCTGGATGTGCTGAACCCCGAGACCAGTGAGGATGAGAATGACCGTGTGGTGGTGACGGACGA
TTCTGATGAGCGGCGGCTGAAGGGTGCAGAGGACAAGAGCGAGGAAGGTGAGGACAACAGAAGCTCAGAG
AGTGAAGAGGAGAGCGAGGGGGAGGAGAGCGAGGAGGAGGAGCGCGACGGGGACGTGGATCAGGGCTTCC
GGGAACAGCTGATGACCGTGCTGCAGGCTGGGAAGGCGCTGGGTGGAGAGGACAGTGAGAACGAGGAGGA
GCTGGGGGATGAGGCCATGATGGCCCTGGACCAGAGCCTCGCCAGCCTCTTTGCCGAGCAGAAGCTGCGT
ATCCAGGCCCGGCGAGACGAGAAGAACAAGCTGCAGAAGGAGAAGGCTCTGCGGCGCGACTTCCAGATCC
GGGTGCTGGACCTGGTGGAGGTGCTAGTGACCAAGCAGCCCGAGAATGCCCTGGTCCTGGAGCTGCTGGA
GCCGCTGCTGAGCATCATCCGGCGCAGCCTGCGCAGCAGCAGCTCCAAACAGGAGCAGGACCTTCTGCAC
AAGACGGCGCGCATCTTCACGCACCACCTGTGCCGTGCCCGGCGCTACTGCCACGACTTGGGTGAGCGCG
CAGGGGCCCTGCACGCCCAGGTGGAGCGGTTGGTGCAGCAGGCTGGCCGCCAGCCCGACTCCCCCACCGC
CCTCTACCACTTCAACGCCTCTCTCTACCTGCTCCGGGTCTTGAAGGGCAACACTGCTGAGGGCTGCGTG
CATGAGACACAGGAGAAGCAGAAAGCTGGCACTGACCCCAGCCACATGCCCACGGGCCCGCAGGCTGCCA
GCTGCTTGGACTTGAACCTGGTGACCCGGGTGTACTCGACAGCACTGAGCTCCTTCCTGACCAAGCGCAA
CAGCCCCCTCACAGTTCCCATGTTCCTCAGCCTCTTCTCCCGGCACCCGGTGCTCTGTCAGAGCCTGCTC
CCCATCCTGGTCCAGCATATCACGGGCCCGGTGCGGCCCCGTCGTCAGGCCTGCCTGCTGCTCCAGAAGA
CCCTGTCCATGCGGGAGGTGAGGTCGTGCTTTGAGGACCCCGAGTGGAAGCAGCTGATGGGCCAGGTCCT
AGCAAAGGTCACCGAGAACTTGCGCGTGCTGGGGGAGGCGCAGACCAAGGCGCAGCATCAGCAGGCACTG
TCCTCCCTGGAGCTGCTCAACGTTCTCTTCAGGACCTGCAAACATGAGAAGCTGACCTTGGACCTGACGG
TGCTCCTGGGTGTGCTGCAGGGGCAACAGCAGAGCCTACAGCAGGGGGCACACTCCACCGGCTCCAGCCG
CCTGCACGACCTCTACTGGCAGGCCATGAAAACCCTGGGAGTCCAGCGCCCCAAGTTGGAGAAGAAGGAT
GCCAAGGAGATCCCCAGTGCCACCCAGAGCCCCATCAGTAAGAAGCGGAAGAAAAAGGGATTCTTGCCAG
AGACGAAGAAGCGCAAGAAACGCAAGTCAGAGGATGGCACGCCAGCGGAGGATGGCACACCTGCAGCCAC
CGGCGGGAGCCAGCCCCCCAGCATGGGCAGGAAGAAGAGGAACAGGACAAAGGCTAAGGTCCCAGCCCAG
GCAAACGGGACGCCAACCACCAAGAGTCCAGCCCCTGGCGCCCCCACCCGGAGCCCCAGCACCCCTGCCA
AATCCCCAAAACTGCAGAAGAAAAACCAGAAGCCGTCCCAGGTGAATGGAGCTCCCGGGTCCCCCACGGA
ACCTGCAGGCCAAAAGCAGCATCAGAAGGCTCTTCCCAAAAAGGGGGTCTTGGGCAAATCACCACTGTCC
GCGCTGGCACGGAAAAAGGCAAGGCTGTCTTTGGTCATCAGGAGTCCCAGCCTGCTTCAGAGTGGGGCCA
AGAAGAAAGCACAGGTGAGGAAGGCAGGGAAGCCCTGAATCCACCCAGCTTTCTTGTACAAAGTGGTTGA
TATCCAGCACAGTGGCGGCCGCTCAAGTCTAGAGGGCCCGCGGTTCGAAGGTAAGCCTATCCCTAACCCT
CTCCTCGGTCTCGATTCTACGCGTACCTGATCCGCGGCCGCATAGATAACTGATCCAGTGTGCCTCGAGA
TATCTAGACCCAGCTTTCTTGTACAAAGTGGTTGATATCCAGCACAGTGGCGGCCGCTCAAGTCTAGAGG
GCCCGCGGTTCGAAGGTAAGCCTATCCCTAACCCTCTCCTCGGTCTCGATTCTACGCGTACCTGATCCGC
GGCCGCATAGATAACTGATCCAGTGTGCCTCGAGTCTAGAGGGCCCGTTTAAACCCGCTGATCAGCCTCG
ACTGTGCCTTCTAGTTGCCAGCCATCTGTTGTTTGCCCCTCCCCCGTGCCTTCCTTGACCCTGGAAGGTG
CCACTCCCACTGTCCTTTCCTAATAAAATGAGGAAATTGCATCGCATTGTCTGAGTAGGTGTCATTCTAT
TCTGGGGGGTGGGGTGGGGCAGGACAGCAAGGGGGAGGATTGGGAAGACAATAGCAGGCATGCTGGGGAT
GCGGTGGGCTCTATGGCTTCTGAGGCGGAAAGAACCAGCTGGGGCTCTAGGGGGTATCCCC
[124 nt withheld, positions 5522-5645]
C
[91 nt withheld, positions 5647-5737]
AGGGTGATGGTTCACGTACCTAGAAGTTCCTATTCCGAAGTTCCTATTCTCTAGAAAGTATAGGAACTTC
CTTGGCCAAAAAGCCTGAACTCACCGCGACGTCTGTCGAGAAGTTTCTGATCGAAAAGTTCGACAGCGTC
TCCGACCTGATGCAGCTCTCGGAGGGCGAAGAATCTCGTGCTTTCAGCTTCGATGTAGGAGGGCGTGGAT
ATGTCCTGCGGGTAAATAGCTGCGCCGATGGTTTCTACAAAGATCGTTATGTTTATCGGCACTTTGCATC
GGCCGCGCTCCCGATTCCGGAAGTGCTTGACATTGGGGAATTCAGCGAGAGCCTGACCTATTGCATCTCC
CGCCGTGCACAGGGTGTCACGTTGCAAGACCTGCCTGAAACCGAACTGCCCGCTGTTCTGCAGCCGGTCG
CGGAGGCCATGGATGCGATCGCTGCGGCCGATCTTAGCCAGACGAGCGGGTTCGGCCCATTCGGACCGCA
AGGAATCGGTCAATACACTACATGGCGTGATTTCATATGCGCGATTGCTGATCCCCATGTGTATCACTGG
CAAACTGTGATGGACGACACCGTCAGTGCGTCCGTCGCGCAGGCTCTCGATGAGCTGATGCTTTGGGCCG
AGGACTGCCCCGAAGTCCGGCACCTCGTGCACGCGGATTTCGGCTCCAACAATGTCCTGACGGACAATGG
CCGCATAACAGCGGTCATTGACTGGAGCGAGGCGATGTTCGGGGATTCCCAATACGAGGTCGCCAACATC
TTCTTCTGGAGGCCGTGGTTGGCTTGTATGGAGCAGCAGACGCGCTACTTCGAGCGGAGGCATCCGGAGC
TTGCAGGATCGCCGCGGCTCCGGGCGTATATGCTCCGCATTGGTCTTGACCAACTCTATCAGAGCTTGGT
TGACGGCAATTTCGATGATGCAGCTTGGGCGCAGGGTCGATGCGACGCAATCGTCCGATCCGGAGCCGGG
ACTGTCGGGCGTACACAAATCGCCCGCAGAAGCGCGGCCGTCTGGACCGATGGCTGTGTAGAAGTACTCG
CCGATAGTGGAAACCGACGCCCCAGCACTCGTCCGAGGGCAAAGGAATAGCACGTACTACGAGATTTCGA
TTCCACCGCCGCCTTCTATGAAAGGTTGGGCTTCGGAATCGTTTTCCGGGACGCCGGCTGGATGATCCTC
CAGCGCGGGGATCTCATGCTGGAGTTCTTCGCCCACCCCAACTTGTTTATTGCAGCTTATAATGGTTACA
AATAAAGCAATAGCATCACAAATTTCACAAATAAAGCATTTTTTTCACTGCATTCTAGTTGTGGTTTGTC
CAAACTCATCAATGTATCTTATCATGTCTGTATACCGTCGACCTCTAGCTAGAGCTTGGCGTAATCATGG
TCATAGCTGTTTCCTGTGTGAAATTGTTATCCGCTCACAATTCCACACAACATACGAGCCGGAAGCATAA
AGTGTAAAGCCTGGGGTGCCTAATGAGTGAGCTAACTCACATTAATTGCGTTGCGCTCACTGCCCGCTTT
CCAGTCGGGAAACCTGTCGTGCCAGCTGCATTAATGAATCGGCCAACGCGCGGGGAGAGGCGGTTTGCGT
ATTGGGCGCTCTTCCGCTTCCTCGCTCACTGACTCGCTGCGCTCGGTCGTTCGGCTGCGGCGAGCGGTAT
CAGCTCACTCAAAGGCGGTAATACGGTTATCCACAGAATCAGGGGATAACGCAGGAAAGAACATGTGAGC
AAAAGGCCAGCAAAAGGCCAGGAACCGTAAAAAGGCCGCGTTGCTGGCGTTTTTCCATAGGCTCCGCCCC
CCTGACGAGCATCACAAAAATCGACGCTCAAGTCAGAGGTGGCGAAACCCGACAGGACTATAAAGATACC
AGGCGTTTCCCCCTGGAAGCTCCCTCGTGCGCTCTCCTGTTCCGACCCTGCCGCTTACCGGATACCTGTC
CGCCTTTCTCCCTTCGGGAAGCGTGGCGCTTTCTCATAGCTCACGCTGTAGGTATCTCAGTTCGGTGTAG
GTCGTTCGCTCCAAGCTGGGCTGTGTGCACGAACCCCCCGTTCAGCCCGACCGCTGCGCCTTATCCGGTA
ACTATCGTCTTGAGTCCAACCCGGTAAGACACGACTTATCGCCACTGGCAGCAGCCACTGGTAACAGGAT
TAGCAGAGCGAGGTATGTAGGCGGTGCTACAGAGTTCTTGAAGTGGTGGCCTAACTACGGCTACACTAGA
AGAACAGTATTTGGTATCTGCGCTCTGCTGAAGCCAGTTACCTTCGGAAAAAGAGTTGGTAGCTCTTGAT
CCGGCAAACAAACCACCGCTGGTAGCGGTGGTTTTTTTGTTTGCAAGCAGCAGATTACGCGCAGAAAAAA
AGGATCTCAAGAAGATCCTTTGATCTTTTCTACGGGGTCTGACGCTCAGTGGAACGAAAACTCACGTTAA
GGGATTTTGGTCATGAGATTATCAAAAAGGATCTTCACCTAGATCCTTTTAAATTAAAAATGAAGTTTTA
AATCAATCTAAAGTATATATGAGTAAACTTGGTCTGACAGTTACCAATGCTTAATCAGTGAGGCACCTAT
CTCAGCGATCTGTCTATTTCGTTCATCCATAGTTGCCTGACTCCCCGTCGTGTAGATAACTACGATACGG
GAGGGCTTACCATCTGGCCCCAGTGCTGCAATGATACCGCGAGACCCACGCTCACCGGCTCCAGATTTAT
CAGCAATAAACCAGCCAGCCGGAAGGGCCGAGCGCAGAAGTGGTCCTGCAACTTTATCCGCCTCCATCCA
GTCTATTAATTGTTGCCGGGAAGCTAGAGTAAGTAGTTCGCCAGTTAATAGTTTGCGCAACGTTGTTGCC
ATTGCTACAGGCATCGTGGTGTCACGCTCGTCGTTTGGTATGGCTTCATTCAGCTCCGGTTCCCAACGAT
CAAGGCGAGTTACATGATCCCCCATGTTGTGCAAAAAAGCGGTTAGCTCCTTCGGTCCTCCGATCGTTGT
CAGAAGTAAGTTGGCCGCAGTGTTATCACTCATGGTTATGGCAGCACTGCATAATTCTCTTACTGTCATG
CCATCCGTAAGATGCTTTTCTGTGACTGGTGAGTACTCAACCAAGTCATTCTGAGAATAGTGTATGCGGC
GACCGAGTTGCTCTTGCCCGGCGTCAATACGGGATAATACCGCGCCACATAGCAGAACTTTAAAAGTGCT
CATCATTGGAAAACGTTCTTCGGGGCGAAAACTCTCAAGGATCTTACCGCTGTTGAGATCCAGTTCGATG
TAACCCACTCGTGCACCCAACTGATCTTCAGCATCTTTTACTTTCACCAGCGTTTCTGGGTGAGCAAAAA
CAGGAAGGCAAAATGCCGCAAAAAAGGGAATAAGGGCGACACGGAAATGTTGAATACTCATACTCTTCCT
TTTTCAATATTATTGAAGCATTTATCAGGGTTATTGTCTCATGAGCGGATACATATTTGAATGTATTTAG
AAAAATAAACAAATAGGGGTTCCGCGCACATTTCCCCGAAAAGTGCCACCTGACGTCGACGGATCGGGAG
ATCTCCCGATCCCCTATGGTGCACTCTCAGTACAATCTGCTCTGATGCCGCATAGTTAAGCCAGTATCTG
CTCCCTGCTTGTGTGTTGGAGGTCGCTGAGTAGTGCGCGAGCAAAATTTAAGCTACAACAAGGCAAGGCT
TGACCGACAATTGCATGAAGAATCTGCTTAGGGTTAGGCGTTTTGCGCTGCTTCGCGATGTACGGGCCAG
ATATACGCGTT
