Features (pLannotate 1.2.2; 29 found; start..end, strand, type, name):
     67..108     +  CDS            V5 tag: epitope tag from simian virus 5
    152..376     +  polyA_signal   bGH poly(A) signal: bovine growth hormone polyadenylation signal
    380..401     +  promoter       SV40 promoter (fragment): SV40 enhancer and early promoter
    422..655     +  rep_origin     f1 ori (fragment) (sequence partly withheld): f1 bacteriophage origin of replication; arrow indicates direction of (+) strand synthesis
    660..707     +  protein_bind   FRT: FLP-mediated recombination occurs in the 8-bp core sequence TCTAGAAA (Turan and Bode, 2011). FLP recombinase from the Saccharomyces cerevisiae 2μ plasmid
    715..1737    +  CDS            HygR: hygromycin B phosphotransferase confers resistance to hygromycin
   1747..1872    +  CDS            ble (fragment): BLE_KLEPN - Experimental evidence at protein level: Swiss-Prot protein existence level 1. Binding protein with a strong affinity to the bleomycin family of antibiotics. Binds to CL990; an antimitotic-antibiotic compound. From Klebsiella pneumoniae.
   1867..1988    +  polyA_signal   SV40 poly(A) signal: SV40 polyadenylation signal
   2061..2077    -  protein_bind   lac operator: The lac repressor binds to the lac operator to inhibit transcription in E. coli. This inhibition can be relieved by adding lactose or isopropyl-β-D-thiogalactopyranoside (IPTG). lac repressor encoded by lacI
   2085..2115    -  promoter       lac promoter: promoter for the E. coli lac operon
   2130..2151    -  protein_bind   CAP binding site: CAP binding activates transcription in the presence of cAMP. E. coli catabolite activator protein
   2164..2256    -  CDS            lacI (fragment): lac repressor; lacI; The lac repressor binds to the lac operator to inhibit transcription in E. coli. This inhibition can be relieved by adding lactose or isopropyl-β-D-thiogalactopyranoside (IPTG).
   2439..3027    -  rep_origin     ori: high-copy-number ColE1/pMB1/pBR322/pUC origin of replication
   3198..4058    -  CDS            AmpR: β-lactamase; bla; confers resistance to ampicillin, carbenicillin, and related antibiotics
   4059..4163    -  promoter       AmpR promoter: bla
   4222..4274    -  misc_feature   bom (fragment): basis of mobility region from pBR322
   4429..4808    +  enhancer       CMV enhancer: human cytomegalovirus immediate early enhancer
   4881..4898    -  promoter       CMV promoter (fragment): human cytomegalovirus (CMV) immediate early promoter
   4961..5012    +  promoter       CMVd2 promoter: truncated human cytomegalovirus (CMV) immediate early promoter that yields moderately reduced expression relative to the full-length promoter
   5014..5033    +  promoter       PLtetO-1 promoter (fragment): modified phage lambda PL promoter with tet operator sites (Lutz and Bujard, 1997)
   5035..5054    +  promoter       PLtetO-1 promoter (fragment): modified phage lambda PL promoter with tet operator sites (Lutz and Bujard, 1997)
   5062..5095    +  promoter       TRE3GV promoter (fragment): 3rd-generation Tet-responsive promoter that can be activated by binding of Tet-On® 3G, optimized for retroviral and lentiviral vectors
   5187..5210    +  CDS            9xHis (fragment): 9xHis affinity tag
   5217..5237    +  CDS            FLAG (fragment): FLAG® epitope tag, followed by an enterokinase cleavage site
   5280..5304    +  protein_bind   attB1: mutant version of attB; recombination site for the Gateway® BP reaction BP Clonase™
   5310..9293    +  CDS            MYBBP1A: MBB1A_HUMAN - Also known as P160. Experimental evidence at protein level: Swiss-Prot protein existence level 1. May activate or repress transcription via interactions with sequence specific DNA-binding proteins (By similarity). Repression may be mediated at least in part by histone deacetylase activity (HDAC activity) (By similarity). Acts as a corepressor and in concert with CRY1, represses the transcription of the core circadian clock component PER2 (By similarity). Preferentially binds to dimethylated histone H3 'Lys-9' (H3K9me2) on the PER2 promoter (By similarity). Has a role in rRNA biog
   9301..9325    -  protein_bind   attB2: mutant version of attB; recombination site for the Gateway® BP reaction BP Clonase™
   9378..9419    +  CDS            V5 tag: epitope tag from simian virus 5
   9476..14      -  protein_bind   attB2 (across the origin): mutant version of attB; recombination site for the Gateway® BP reaction BP Clonase™
>Addgene plasmid #38084 | pFRT/TO/HIS/FLAG/HA-MYBBP1A | analyzer sequence | sequence record 47968
TTGTACAAAGTGGTTGATATCCAGCACAGTGGCGGCCGCTCAAGTCTAGAGGGCCCGCGGTTCGAAGGTA
AGCCTATCCCTAACCCTCTCCTCGGTCTCGATTCTACGCTCGAGTCTAGAGGGCCCGTTTAAACCCGCTG
ATCAGCCTCGACTGTGCCTTCTAGTTGCCAGCCATCTGTTGTTTGCCCCTCCCCCGTGCCTTCCTTGACC
CTGGAAGGTGCCACTCCCACTGTCCTTTCCTAATAAAATGAGGAAATTGCATCGCATTGTCTGAGTAGGT
GTCATTCTATTCTGGGGGGTGGGGTGGGGCAGGACAGCAAGGGGGAGGATTGGGAAGACAATAGCAGGCA
TGCTGGGGATGCGGTGGGCTCTATGGCTTCTGAGGCGGAAAGAACCAGCTGGGGCTCTAGGGGGTATCCC
C
[124 nt withheld, positions 422-545]
C
[91 nt withheld, positions 547-637]
AGGGTGATGGTTCACGTACCTAGAAGTTCCTATTCCGAAGTTCCTATTCTCTAGAAAGTATAGGAACTTC
CTTGGCCAAAAAGCCTGAACTCACCGCGACGTCTGTCGAGAAGTTTCTGATCGAAAAGTTCGACAGCGTC
TCCGACCTGATGCAGCTCTCGGAGGGCGAAGAATCTCGTGCTTTCAGCTTCGATGTAGGAGGGCGTGGAT
ATGTCCTGCGGGTAAATAGCTGCGCCGATGGTTTCTACAAAGATCGTTATGTTTATCGGCACTTTGCATC
GGCCGCGCTCCCGATTCCGGAAGTGCTTGACATTGGGGAGTTCAGCGAGAGCCTGACCTATTGCATCTCC
CGCCGTGCACAGGGTGTCACGTTGCAAGACCTGCCTGAAACCGAACTGCCCGCTGTTCTGCAGCCGGTCG
CGGAGGCCATGGATGCGATCGCTGCGGCCGATCTTAGCCAGACGAGCGGGTTCGGCCCATTCGGACCGCA
AGGAATCGGTCAATACACTACATGGCGTGATTTCATATGCGCGATTGCTGATCCCCATGTGTATCACTGG
CAAACTGTGATGGACGACACCGTCAGTGCGTCCGTCGCGCAGGCTCTCGATGAGCTGATGCTTTGGGCCG
AGGACTGCCCCGAAGTCCGGCACCTCGTGCACGCGGATTTCGGCTCCAACAATGTCCTGACGGACAATGG
CCGCATAACAGCGGTCATTGACTGGAGCGAGGCGATGTTCGGGGATTCCCAATACGAGGTCGCCAACATC
TTCTTCTGGAGGCCGTGGTTGGCTTGTATGGAGCAGCAGACGCGCTACTTCGAGCGGAGGCATCCGGAGC
TTGCAGGATCGCCGCGGCTCCGGGCGTATATGCTCCGCATTGGTCTTGACCAACTCTATCAGAGCTTGGT
TGACGGCAATTTCGATGATGCAGCTTGGGCGCAGGGTCGATGCGACGCAATCGTCCGATCCGGAGCCGGG
ACTGTCGGGCGTACACAAATCGCCCGCAGAAGCGCGGCCGTCTGGACCGATGGCTGTGTAGAAGTACTCG
CCGATAGTGGAAACCGACGCCCCAGCACTCGTCCGAGGGCAAAGGAATAGCACGTACTACGAGATTTCGA
TTCCACCGCCGCCTTCTATGAAAGGTTGGGCTTCGGAATCGTTTTCCGGGACGCCGGCTGGATGATCCTC
CAGCGCGGGGATCTCATGCTGGAGTTCTTCGCCCACCCCAACTTGTTTATTGCAGCTTATAATGGTTACA
AATAAAGCAATAGCATCACAAATTTCACAAATAAAGCATTTTTTTCACTGCATTCTAGTTGTGGTTTGTC
CAAACTCATCAATGTATCTTATCATGTCTGTATACCGTCGACCTCTAGCTAGAGCTTGGCGTAATCATGG
TCATAGCTGTTTCCTGTGTGAAATTGTTATCCGCTCACAATTCCACACAACATACGAGCCGGAAGCATAA
AGTGTAAAGCCTGGGGTGCCTAATGAGTGAGCTAACTCACATTAATTGCGTTGCGCTCACTGCCCGCTTT
CCAGTCGGGAAACCTGTCGTGCCAGCTGCATTAATGAATCGGCCAACGCGCGGGGAGAGGCGGTTTGCGT
ATTGGGCGCTCTTCCGCTTCCTCGCTCACTGACTCGCTGCGCTCGGTCGTTCGGCTGCGGCGAGCGGTAT
CAGCTCACTCAAAGGCGGTAATACGGTTATCCACAGAATCAGGGGATAACGCAGGAAAGAACATGTGAGC
AAAAGGCCAGCAAAAGGCCAGGAACCGTAAAAAGGCCGCGTTGCTGGCGTTTTTCCATAGGCTCCGCCCC
CCTGACGAGCATCACAAAAATCGACGCTCAAGTCAGAGGTGGCGAAACCCGACAGGACTATAAAGATACC
AGGCGTTTCCCCCTGGAAGCTCCCTCGTGCGCTCTCCTGTTCCGACCCTGCCGCTTACCGGATACCTGTC
CGCCTTTCTCCCTTCGGGAAGCGTGGCGCTTTCTCATAGCTCACGCTGTAGGTATCTCAGTTCGGTGTAG
GTCGTTCGCTCCAAGCTGGGCTGTGTGCACGAACCCCCCGTTCAGCCCGACCGCTGCGCCTTATCCGGTA
ACTATCGTCTTGAGTCCAACCCGGTAAGACACGACTTATCGCCACTGGCAGCAGCCACTGGTAACAGGAT
TAGCAGAGCGAGGTATGTAGGCGGTGCTACAGAGTTCTTGAAGTGGTGGCCTAACTACGGCTACACTAGA
AGGACAGTATTTGGTATCTGCGCTCTGCTGAAGCCAGTTACCTTCGGAAAAAGAGTTGGTAGCTCTTGAT
CCGGCAAACAAACCACCGCTGGTAGCGGTGGTTTTTTTGTTTGCAAGCAGCAGATTACGCGCAGAAAAAA
AGGATCTCAAGAAGATCCTTTGATCTTTTCTACGGGGTCTGACGCTCAGTGGAACGAAAACTCACGTTAA
GGGATTTTGGTCATGAGATTATCAAAAAGGATCTTCACCTAGATCCTTTTAAATTAAAAATGAAGTTTTA
AATCAATCTAAAGTATATATGAGTAAACTTGGTCTGACAGTTACCAATGCTTAATCAGTGAGGCACCTAT
CTCAGCGATCTGTCTATTTCGTTCATCCATAGTTGCCTGACTCCCCGTCGTGTAGATAACTACGATACGG
GAGGGCTTACCATCTGGCCCCAGTGCTGCAATGATACCGCGAGACCCACGCTCACCGGCTCCAGATTTAT
CAGCAATAAACCAGCCAGCCGGAAGGGCCGAGCGCAGAAGTGGTCCTGCAACTTTATCCGCCTCCATCCA
GTCTATTAATTGTTGCCGGGAAGCTAGAGTAAGTAGTTCGCCAGTTAATAGTTTGCGCAACGTTGTTGCC
ATTGCTACAGGCATCGTGGTGTCACGCTCGTCGTTTGGTATGGCTTCATTCAGCTCCGGTTCCCAACGAT
CAAGGCGAGTTACATGATCCCCCATGTTGTGCAAAAAAGCGGTTAGCTCCTTCGGTCCTCCGATCGTTGT
CAGAAGTAAGTTGGCCGCAGTGTTATCACTCATGGTTATGGCAGCACTGCATAATTCTCTTACTGTCATG
CCATCCGTAAGATGCTTTTCTGTGACTGGTGAGTACTCAACCAAGTCATTCTGAGAATAGTGTATGCGGC
GACCGAGTTGCTCTTGCCCGGCGTCAATACGGGATAATACCGCGCCACATAGCAGAACTTTAAAAGTGCT
CATCATTGGAAAACGTTCTTCGGGGCGAAAACTCTCAAGGATCTTACCGCTGTTGAGATCCAGTTCGATG
TAACCCACTCGTGCACCCAACTGATCTTCAGCATCTTTTACTTTCACCAGCGTTTCTGGGTGAGCAAAAA
CAGGAAGGCAAAATGCCGCAAAAAAGGGAATAAGGGCGACACGGAAATGTTGAATACTCATACTCTTCCT
TTTTCAATATTATTGAAGCATTTATCAGGGTTATTGTCTCATGAGCGGATACATATTTGAATGTATTTAG
AAAAATAAACAAATAGGGGTTCCGCGCACATTTCCCCGAAAAGTGCCACCTGACGTCGACGGATCGGGAG
ATCTCCCGATCCCCTATGGTGCACTCTCAGTACAATCTGCTCTGATGCCGCATAGTTAAGCCAGTATCTG
CTCCCTGCTTGTGTGTTGGAGGTCGCTGAGTAGTGCGCGAGCAAAATTTAAGCTACAACAAGGCAAGGCT
TGACCGACAATTGCATGAAGAATCTGCTTAGGGTTAGGCGTTTTGCGCTGCTTCGCGATGTACGGGCCAG
ATATACGCGTTGACATTGATTATTGACTAGTTATTAATAGTAATCAATTACGGGGTCATTAGTTCATAGC
CCATATATGGAGTTCCGCGTTACATAACTTACGGTAAATGGCCCGCCTGGCTGACCGCCCAACGACCCCC
GCCCATTGACGTCAATAATGACGTATGTTCCCATAGTAACGCCAATAGGGACTTTCCATTGACGTCAATG
GGTGGAGTATTTACGGTAAACTGCCCACTTGGCAGTACATCAAGTGTATCATATGCCAAGTACGCCCCCT
ATTGACGTCAATGACGGTAAATGGCCCGCCTGGCATTATGCCCAGTACATGACCTTATGGGACTTTCCTA
CTTGGCAGTACATCTACGTATTAGTCATCGCTATTACCATGGTGATGCGGTTTTGGCAGTACATCAATGG
GCGTGGATAGCGGTTTGACTCACGGGGATTTCCAAGTCTCCACCCCATTGACGTCAATGGGAGTTTGTTT
TGGAACCAAAATCAACGGGACTTTCCAAAATGTCGTAACAACTCCGCCCCATTGACGCAAATGGGCGGTA
GGCGTGTACGGTGGGAGGTCTATATAAGCAGAGCTCTCCCTATCAGTGATAGAGATCTCCCTATCAGTGA
TAGAGATCGTCGACGAGCTCGTTTAGTGAACCGTCAGATCGCCTGGAGACGCCATCCACGCTGTTTTGAC
CTCCATAGAAGACACCGGGACCGATCCAGCCTCCGGACTCTAGCGTTTAAACTTAAGCTTGGTACCATGC
ACCACCACCACCACCACCACCACATGGACTACAAGGACGACGATGACAAGTACCCTTATGACGTGCCCGA
TTACGCTTTGAACCAGATATCAACAAGTTTGTACAAAAAAGCAGGCTCCACCATGGAGAGCCGGGATCCC
GCCCAGCCGATGTCGCCTGGAGAAGCGACGCAGAGTGGCGCCCGGCCTGCCGACCGCTATGGCCTATTGA
AGCACAGTCGCGAGTTCTTGGACTTCTTCTGGGACATTGCGAAGCCTGAGCAGGAGACGCGACTTGCGGC
CACGGAGAAGCTGCTGGAGTATCTGCGTGGCAGGCCGAAGGGGTCCGAGATGAAATATGCCCTGAAGCGT
CTAATCACGGGACTCGGGGTCGGGCGAGAAACAGCCCGGCCCTGCTACAGTTTGGCCCTGGCACAGCTGT
TACAGTCTTTTGAAGACCTCCCCTTGTGCAGCATCCTGCAGCAGATACAAGAAAAATATGACCTGCATCA
GGTGAAGAAGGCAATGCTGAGACCTGCTCTCTTTGCAAACCTGTTTGGAGTGCTCGCCCTCTTTCAGTCA
GGTCGGCTGGTGAAGGACCAGGAGGCACTGATGAAGTCGGTGAAGCTGCTGCAGGCCCTGGCCCAGTACC
AAAACCACTTGCAGGAGCAGCCCCGGAAGGCCCTGGTGGACATCCTCTCCGAGGTCTCGAAGGCCACATT
GCAGGAGATCCTGCCGGAGGTCCTCAAAGCCGACTTGAATATAATACTCAGCTCCCCTGAACAGCTAGAG
CTCTTCCTCCTGGCCCAGCAGAAGGTGCCCTCCAAGCTCAAGAAGCTGGTGGGATCCGTGAACCTATTCT
CAGATGAGAATGTCCCCAGGCTGGTGAATGTGCTGAAGATGGCCGCCTCCTCTGTGAAGAAGGACCGCAA
GCTGCCCGCCATTGCTCTGGACCTGCTCCGCCTGGCACTCAAGGAAGACAAGTTCCCACGGTTCTGGAAG
GAGGTGGTGGAACAAGGGCTGCTGAAGATGCAGTTCTGGCCAGCCAGCTACCTGTGTTTCCGCCTGCTGG
GCGCGGCCCTGCCCCTGCTGACCAAGGAGCAGCTGCACCTGGTGATGCAGGGAGACGTGATCCGCCATTA
CGGGGAGCACGTGTGCACTGCTAAGCTCCCAAAGCAGTTCAAGTTTGCCCCAGAGATGGACGATTACGTG
GGCACCTTCCTAGAGGGGTGCCAGGATGACCCTGAGCGGCAGCTGGCCGTGCTAGTGGCCTTCTCATCTG
TCACCAACCAAGGCCTCCCTGTCACGCCTACTTTCTGGCGGGTCGTGCGGTTCCTGAGCCCTCCGGCCCT
GCAGGGCTATGTGGCCTGGCTGCGGGCCATGTTTCTCCAGCCAGACCTGGACTCCTTGGTTGACTTCAGC
ACCAACAACCAGAAGAAAGCCCAGGATTCATCGCTCCACATGCCTGAGCGAGCTGTGTTCCGGCTGAGGA
AATGGATCATCTTTCGATTGGTGAGCATTGTGGACAGCCTGCACCTGGAGATGGAGGAGGCCTTGACTGA
GCAGGTGGCCAGGTTTTGTTTGTTCCACTCGTTCTTTGTCACAAAGAAGCCCACATCCCAGATCCCTGAG
ACAAAGCACCCGTTCTCCTTCCCTTTGGAAAACCAGGCCCGAGAGGCTGTCAGCAGTGCCTTCTTCAGTC
TGTTGCAGACCCTCAGCACGCAGTTCAAGCAGGCACCGGGCCAGACCCAGGGTGGGCAGCCCTGGACCTA
CCACCTGGTGCAGTTCGCAGACCTCCTGTTGAATCACAGCCACAACGTGACCACCGTGACACCCTTCACT
GCGCAGCAGCGCCAGGCCTGGGACCGGATGCTGCAGACTCTGAAGGAGCTGGAGGCCCACTCCGCAGAGG
CCAGGGCTGCTGCCTTCCAGCACCTTCTGCTCCTCGTGGGCATCCACCTCCTCAAGTCCCCTGCAGAGAG
CTGTGACCTGCTGGGTGACATCCAGACCTGCATCAGGAAAAGTCTGGGAGAGAAGCCCCGCCGGAGCCGC
ACCAAGACCATCGACCCCCAGGAACCCCCGTGGGTAGAGGTGCTGGTGGAGATCTTGCTGGCCCTGTTGG
CCCAGCCCAGCCACCTCATGCGCCAGGTGGCCCGGAGCGTGTTTGGCCACATCTGCTCCCACCTGACCCC
GCGTGCCCTGCAGCTAATTCTGGATGTGCTGAACCCCGAGACCAGTGAGGATGAGAATGACCGTGTGGTG
GTGACGGACGATTCTGATGAGCGGCGGCTGAAGGGTGCAGAGGACAAGAGCGAGGAAGGTGAGGACAACA
GAAGCTCAGAGAGTGAAGAGGAGAGCGAGGGGGAGGAGAGCGAGGAGGAGGAGCGCGACGGGGACGTGGA
TCAGGGCTTCCGGGAACAGCTGATGACCGTGCTGCAGGCTGGGAAGGCGCTGGGTGGAGAGGACAGTGAG
AACGAGGAGGAGCTGGGGGATGAGGCCATGATGGCCCTGGACCAGAGCCTCGCCAGCCTCTTTGCCGAGC
AGAAGCTGCGTATCCAGGCCCGGCGAGACGAGAAGAACAAGCTGCAGAAGGAGAAGGCTCTGCGGCGCGA
CTTCCAGATCCGGGTGCTGGACCTGGTGGAGGTGCTAGTGACCAAGCAGCCCGAGAATGCCCTGGTCCTG
GAGCTGCTGGAGCCGCTGCTGAGCATCATCCGGCGCAGCCTGCGCAGCAGCAGCTCCAAACAGGAGCAGG
ACCTTCTGCACAAGACGGCGCGCATCTTCACGCACCACCTGTGCCGTGCCCGGCGCTACTGCCACGACTT
GGGTGAGCGCGCAGGGGCCCTGCACGCCCAGGTGGAGCGGTTGGTGCAGCAGGCTGGCCGCCAGCCCGAC
TCCCCCACCGCCCTCTACCACTTCAACGCCTCTCTCTACCTGCTCCGGGTCTTGAAGGGCAACACTGCTG
AGGGCTGCGTGCATGAGACACAGGAGAAGCAGAAAGCTGGCACTGACCCCAGCCACATGCCCACGGGCCC
GCAGGCTGCCAGCTGCTTGGACTTGAACCTGGTGACCCGGGTGTACTCGACAGCACTGAGCTCCTTCCTG
ACCAAGCGCAACAGCCCCCTCACAGTTCCCATGTTCCTCAGCCTCTTCTCCCGGCACCCGGTGCTCTGTC
AGAGCCTGCTCCCCATCCTGGTCCAGCATATCACGGGCCCGGTGCGGCCCCGTCATCAGGCCTGCCTGCT
GCTCCAGAAGACCCTGTCCATGCGGGAGGTGAGGTCGTGCTTTGAGGACCCCGAGTGGAAGCAGCTGATG
GGCCAGGTCCTAGCAAAGGTCACCGAGAACTTGCGCGTGCTGGGGGAGGCGCAGACCAAGGCGCAGCATC
AGCAGGCACTGTCCTCCCTGGAGCTGCTCAACGTTCTCTTCAGGACCTGCAAACATGAGAAGCTGACCTT
GGACCTGACGGTGCTCCTGGGTGTGCTGCAGGGGCAACAGCAGAGCCTACAGCAGGGGGCACACTCCACC
GGCTCCAGCCGCCTGCACGACCTCTACTGGCAGGCCATGAAAACCCTGGGAGTCCAGCGCCCCAAGTTGG
AGAAGAAGGATGCCAAGGAGATCCCCAGTGCCACCCAGAGCCCCATCAGTAAGAAGCGGAAGAAAAAGGG
ATTCTTGCCAGAGACGAAGAAGCGCAAGAAACGCAAGTCAGAGGATGGCACGCCAGCGGAGGATGGCACA
CCTGCAGCCACCGGCGGGAGCCAGCCCCCCAGCATGGGCAGGAAGAAGAGGAACAGGACAAAGGCTAAGG
TCCCAGCCCAGGCAAACGGGACGCCAACCACCAAGAGTCCAGCCCCTGGCGCCCCCACCCGGAGCCCCAG
CACCCCTGCCAAATCCCCAAAACTGCAGAAGAAAAACCAGAAGCCGTCCCAGGTGAATGGAGCTCCCGGG
TCCCCCACGGAACCTGCAGGCCAAAAGCAGCATCAGAAGGCTCTTCCCAAAAAGGGGGTCTTGGGCAAAT
CACCACTGTCCGCGCTGGCACGGAAAAAGGCAAGGCTGTCTTTGGTCATCAGGAGTCCCAGCCTGCTTCA
GAGTGGGGCCAAGAAGAAAGCACAGGTGAGGAAGGCAGGGAAGCCCTGAATCCACCCAGCTTTCTTGTAC
AAAGTGGTTGATATCCAGCACAGTGGCGGCCGCTCAAGTCTAGAGGGCCCGCGGTTCGAAGGTAAGCCTA
TCCCTAACCCTCTCCTCGGTCTCGATTCTACGCGTACCTGATCCGCGGCCGCATAGATAACTGATCCAGT
GTGCCTCGAGATATCTAGACCCAGCTTTC
