>Addgene plasmid #38084 | pFRT/TO/HIS/FLAG/HA-MYBBP1A | addgene partial sequence | sequence record 53462 | CMV-F 5'-CGCAAATGGGCGGTAGGCGTG-3'
CCTATCAGTGATAGAGATCTCCCTATCAGTGATAGAGATCGTCGACGAGCTCGTTTAGTGAACCGTCAGA
TCGCCTGGAGACGCCATCCACGCTGTTTTGACCTCCATAGAAGACACCGGGACCGATCCAGCCTCCGGAC
TCTAGCGTTTAAACTTAAGCTTGGTACCATGCACCACCACCACCACCACCACCACATGGACTACAAGGAC
GACGATGACAAGTACCCTTATGACGTGCCCGATTACGCTTTGAACCAGATATCAACAAGTTTGTACAAAA
AAGCAGGCTCCACCATGGAGAGCCGGGATCCCGCCCAGCCGATGTCGCCTGGAGAAGCGACGCAGAGTGG
CGCCCGGCCTGCCGACCGCTATGGCCTATTGAAGCACAGTCGCGAGTTCTTGGACTTCTTCTGGGACATT
GCGAAGCCTGAGCAGGAGACGCGACTTGCGGCCACGGAGAAGCTGCTGGAGTATCTGCGTGGCAGGCCGA
AGGGGTCCGAGATGAAATATGCCCTGAAGCGTCTAATCACGGGACTCGGGGTCGGGCGAGAAACAGCCCG
GCCCTGCTACAGTTTGGCCCTGGCACAGCTGTTACAGTCTTTTGAAGACCTCCCCTTGTGCAGCATCCTG
CAGCAGATACAAGAAAAATATGACCTGCATCAGGTGAAGAAGGCAATGCTGAGACCTGCTCTCTTTGCAA
ACCTGTTTGGAGTGCTCGCCCTCTTTCAGTCAGGTCGGCTGGTGAAGGACCAGGAGGCACTGATGAAGTC
GGTGAAGCTGCTGCAGGCCCTGGCCCAGTACCAAAACCACTTGCAGGAGCAGCCCCGGAA
